>Addgene plasmid #244609 | CL20_mEGFP_FOidr_057 | addgene full sequence | sequence record 494364 | Addgene NGS Result
AAAAAAAATCTAACCTCAAGTCAAGGCTTTTCTATGGAATAAGGAATGGACAGCAGGGGGCTGTTTCATA
TACTGATGACCTCTTTATAGCCAACCTTTGTTCATGGCAGCCAGCATATGGGCATATGTTGCCAAACTCT
AAACCAAATACTCATTCTGATGTTTTAAATGATTTGCCCTCCCATATGTCCTTCCGAGTGAGAGACACAA
AAAATTCCAACACACTATTGCAATGAAAATAAATTTCCTTTATTAGCCAGAAGTCAGATGCTCAAGGGGC
TTCATGATGTCCCCATAATTTTTGGCAGAGGGAAAAAGATCTGCTAGCTCGAGCAGCTGAAGCTTTATTG
AGGCTTAAGCAGTGGGTTCCCTAGTTAGCCAGAGAGCTCCCAGGCTCAGATCTGGTCTAACCAGAGAGAC
CCAGTACAGGCAAAAAGCAGATCTTGTCTTCTTTGGGAGTGAATTAGCCCTTCCAGTCCCCCCTTTTCTT
TTAAAAAGTGGCTAAGATCTACAGCTGCCTTGTAAGTCATTGGTCTTAAAGGTACCGTAATCTTATCTAG
AACCGGTTCAGCCGTCTTTCTGATGGTCATCATCATCCTCAGGGGAGAGGACATAAGGGTCATTCATCTC
GGGCAGCCCTGATTCCAGCATCCGCTTCTTCTTCCGGCCCCGGGGTGGCTTAGGAGCCACACTGCCACCT
CCACCACCACCTCCGCCTCCTTCCTCGGTTAGGGTCGATGCTACCTTCTTGGAGAGGTCAGGGACAACCT
GCAGGGCTTGTGAGCCAGGGGGAAGAGCTGAGACAATCATGGGAGCCGAAATGGGGAAGGTCTGAGCTGA
TGATGCTGTGGTCACAAGAGAGCCTGAGGGGGACGTGATTACCAAACCCGGACCCCTTGATTGACTCCCT
TCTCTTCTCCACCTCTGAGAACAGGAGACTCCAGCAGTCATCAGTCCTGTAGACGGCACAGGGACCACCG
TGATATTCTGGGTAACGGACGCTTGGCTGTGTGGGGTCAGCTGGTCTGACTTGGACTCTGTGTCCATACT
GATGCCTGAGGGCAGGGACACTGAGGCAGGCACTGTCAGCAAGGTGGGGTAGTGAGGTGGGGCCAGACCA
CAGCCCTTCTCTGGCAACAGCTGATCCTTCATCTTGTTGATGAACATTGTGTTCTCGATCTGACCTGAGA
CTGTGGGGATAGAAGGCCAGAAGTACGGGTTAGAATTGAAGTGAGATTCTTCCATTCTACTCATGTTGCT
CATGGGCCGCATGCCTTGGGGAGACTGCCCAGGCTGCTGATTCTGCTGGTTCTTTGCTTGCACCTGGGGT
TGTGTCGGCATCTGATTTACTTGATACCGGGAAGCGGCCGCACTTCCCCCGGAGCCTCCGCTTCCGCCCT
TGTACAGCTCGTCCATGCCGAGAGTGATCCCGGCGGCGGTCACGAACTCCAGCAGGACCATGTGATCGCG
CTTCTCGTTGGGGTCTTTGCTCAGCTTGGACTGGGTGCTCAGGTAGTGGTTGTCGGGCAGCAGCACGGGG
CCGTCGCCGATGGGGGTGTTCTGCTGGTAGTGGTCGGCGAGCTGCACGCTGCCGTCCTCGATGTTGTGGC
GGATCTTGAAGTTCACCTTGATGCCGTTCTTCTGCTTGTCGGCCATGATATAGACGTTGTGGCTGTTGTA
GTTGTACTCCAGCTTGTGCCCCAGGATGTTGCCGTCCTCCTTGAAGTCGATGCCCTTCAGCTCGATGCGG
TTCACCAGGGTGTCGCCCTCGAACTTCACCTCGGCGCGGGTCTTGTAGTTGCCGTCGTCCTTGAAGAAGA
TGGTGCGCTCCTGGACGTAGCCTTCGGGCATGGCGGACTTGAAGAAGTCGTGCTGCTTCATGTGGTCGGG
GTAGCGGCTGAAGCACTGCACGCCGTAGGTCAGGGTGGTCACGAGGGTGGGCCAGGGCACGGGCAGCTTG
CCGGTGGTGCAGATGAACTTCAGGGTCAGCTTGCCGTAGGTGGCATCGCCCTCGCCCTCGCCGGACACGC
TGAACTTGTGGCCGTTTACGTCGCCGTCCAGCTCGACCAGGATGGGCACCACCCCGGTGAACAGCTCCTC
GCCCTTGCTCACCATGGTGGCGACCGGTGGATCCCGGGCCCGCGGTACCGTCGACTGCAGAATTCGGTTC
ACTAAACGAGCCCGGTTCACTAAACGAGCTCTGCTTATATAGACCTCCCACCGTACACGCCTACCGCCCA
TTTGCGTCAATGGGGCGGAGTTGTTACGACATTTTGGAAAGTCCCGTTGATTTTGGTGCCAAAACAAACT
CCCATTGACGTCAATGGGGTGGAGACTTGGAAATCCCCGTGAGTCAAACCGCTATCCACGCCCATTGATG
TACTGCCAAAACCGCATCACCATGGTAATAGCGATGACTAATACGTAGATGTACTGCCAAGTAGGAAAGT
CCCATAAGGTCATGTACTGGGCATAATGCCAGGCGGGCCATTTACCGTCATTGACGTCAATAGGGGGCGT
ACTTGGCATATGATACACTTGATGTACTGCCAAGTGGGCAGTTTACCGTAAATACTCCACCCATTGACGT
CAATGGAAAGTCCCTATTGGCGTTACTATGGGAACATACGTCATTATTGACGTCAATGGGCGGGGGTCGT
TGGGCGGTCAGCCAGGCGGGCCATTTACCGTAAGTTATGTAACGCGGAACTCCATATATGGGCTATGAAC
TAATGACCCCGTAATTGATTACTATTAATAACTAGCACGCGTTCGAAGCTTGAGCTCGGTCCCCTCGGGG
TTGGGAGGTGGGTCTGAAACGATAATGGTGAATATCCCTGCCTAACTCTATTCACTATAGAAAGTACAGC
AAAAACTATTCTTAAACCTACCAAGCCTCCTACTATCATTATGAATAATTTTATATACCACAGCCAATTT
GTTATGTTAAACCAATTCCACAAACTTGCCCATTTATCTAATTCCAATAATTCTTGTTCATTCTTTTCTT
GCTGGTTTTGCGATTCTTCAATTAAGGAGTGTATTAAGCTTGTGTAATTGTTAATTTCTCTGTCCCACTC
CATCCAGGTCGTGTGATTCCAAATCTGTTCCAGAGATTTATTACTCCAACTAGCATTCCAAGGCACAGCA
GTGGTGCAAATGAGTTTTCCAGAGCAACCCCAAATCCCCAGGAGCTGTTGATCCTTTAGGTATCTTTCCA
CAGCCAGGATTCTTGCCTGGAGCTGCTTGATGCCCCAGACTGTGAGTTGCAACAGATGCTGTTGCGCCTC
AATAGCCCTCAGCAAATTGTTCTGCTGCTGCACTATACCAGACAATAATTGTCTGGCCTGTACCGTCAGC
GTCATTGACGCTGCGCCCATAGTGCTTCCTGCTGCTCCCAAGAACCCAAGGAACAAAGCTCCTATTCCCA
CTGCTCTTTTTTCTCTCTGCACCACTCTTCTCTTTGCCTTGGTGGGTGCTACTCCTAATGGTTCAATTTT
TACTACTTTATATTTATATAATTCACTTCTCCAATTGTCCCTCATATCTCCTCCTTATGGTGTTTTACTA
AACTTTTCCATGTTCTAATCCTCATCCTGTCTACTTGCCACACAATCATCACCTGCCATCTGTTTTCCAT
AATCCCTAATGATCTTTGCTTTTCTTCTTGGCACTACTTTTATGTCACTATTATCTTGTATTACTACTGC
CCCTTCACCTTTCCAGAGGAGCTTTGCTGGTCCTTTCCAAAGTGGATTTCTGCTGTCCCTGTAATAAACC
CGAAAATTTTGAATTTTTGTAATTTGTTTTTGTAATTCTTTAGTTTGTATGTCTGTTGCTATTATGTCTA
CTATTCTTTCCCCTGCACTGTACCCCCCAATCCCCCCTTTTCTTTTAAAATTGTGGATGAATACTGCCAT
TTGTACTGCTGTCTTAAGATGTTCAGCCTGATCTCTTACCTGTCCTATAATTTTCTTTAATTCTTTATTC
ATAGATTCTACTACTCCTTGACTTTGGGGATTGTAGGGAATTTCCAGGTCTGAAGATCCTGCTGCTTGCT
GTGCTTTTTTCTTACTTTTGTTTTGCTCTTCCTCTATCTTGTCTAAAGCTTCCTTGGTGTCTTTTATCTC
TATCCTTTGATGCACACAATAGAGGGTTGCTACTGTATTATATAATGATCTAAGTTCTTCTGATCCTGTC
TGAAGGGATGGTTGTAGCTGTCCCAGTATTTGTCTACAGCCTTCTGATGTTTCTAACAGGCCAGTATTAA
CTGCGAATCGTTCTAGCTCCCTGCTTGCCCATACTATATGTTTTAATTTATATTTTTTCTTTCCCCCTGG
CCTTAACCGAATTTTTTCCCATCGCGATCTAATTCTCCCCCGCTTAATACTGACGCTCTCGCACCCATCT
CTCTCCTTCTAGCCTCCGCTAGTCAAAATTTTTGGCGTACTCACCAGTCGCCGCCCCTCGCCTCTTGCCG
TGCGCGCTTCAGCAAGCCGAGTCCTGCGTCGAGAGAGCTCCTCTGGTTTCCCTTTCGCTTTCAAGTCCCT
GTTCGGGCGCCACTGCTAGAGATTTTCCACACTGACTAAAAGGGTCTGAGGGATCTCTAGTTACCAGAGT
CACACAACAGACGGGCACACACTACTTGAAGCACTCAAGGCAAGCTTTATTGAGGCTTAAGCAGTGGGTT
CCCTAGTTAGCCAGAGAGCTCCCAGGCTCAGATCTGGTCTAACCAGAGAGACCCAGTACAGGCAAAAAGC
AGCTGCTTATATGCAGGATCTGAGGGCTCGCCACTCCCCAGTCCCGCCCAGGCCACGCCTCCCATGGTAA
TAGCGATGACTAATACGTAGATGTACTGCCAAGTAGGAAAGTCCCATAAGGTCATGTACTGGGCATAATG
CCAGGCGGGCCATTTACCGTCATTGACGTCAATAGGGGGCGTACTTGGCATATGATACACTTGATGTACT
GCCAAGTGGGCAGTTTACCGTAAATACTCCACCCATTGACGTCAATGGAAAGTCCCTATTGGCGTTACTA
TGGGAACATACGTCATTATTGACGTCAATGGGCGGGGGTCGTTGGGCGGTCAGCCAGGCGGGCCATTTAC
CGTAAGTTATGTAACGCGGAACTCCATATATGGGCTATGAACTAATGACCCCGTAATTGATTACTATTAA
TAACTAGTCAATAATCAATGTCGACCCAGGTGGCACTTTTCGGGGAAATGTGCGCGGAACCCCTATTTGT
TTATTTTTCTAAATACATTCAAATATGTATCCGCTCATGAGACAATAACCCTGATAAATGCTTCAATAAT
ATTGAAAAAGGAAGAGTATGAGTATTCAACATTTCCGTGTCGCCCTTATTCCCTTTTTTGCGGCATTTTG
CCTTCCTGTTTTTGCTCACCCAGAAACGCTGGTGAAAGTAAAAGATGCTGAAGATCAGTTGGGTGCACGA
GTGGGTTACATCGAACTGGATCTCAACAGCGGTAAGATCCTTGAGAGTTTTCGCCCCGAAGAACGTTTTC
CAATGATGAGCACTTTTAAAGTTCTGCTATGTGGCGCGGTATTATCCCGTATTGACGCCGGGCAAGAGCA
ACTCGGTCGCCGCATACACTATTCTCAGAATGACTTGGTTGAGTACTCACCAGTCACAGAAAAGCATCTT
ACGGATGGCATGACAGTAAGAGAATTATGCAGTGCTGCCATAACCATGAGTGATAACACTGCGGCCAACT
TACTTCTGACAACGATCGGAGGACCGAAGGAGCTAACCGCTTTTTTGCACAACATGGGGGATCATGTAAC
TCGCCTTGATCGTTGGGAACCGGAGCTGAATGAAGCCATACCAAACGACGAGCGTGACACCACGATGCCT
GTAGCAATGGCAACAACGTTGCGCAAACTATTAACTGGCGAACTACTTACTCTAGCTTCCCGGCAACAAT
TAATAGACTGGATGGAGGCGGATAAAGTTGCAGGACCACTTCTGCGCTCGGCCCTTCCGGCTGGCTGGTT
TATTGCTGATAAATCTGGAGCCGGTGAGCGTGGGTCTCGCGGTATCATTGCAGCACTGGGGCCAGATGGT
AAGCCCTCCCGTATCGTAGTTATCTACACGACGGGGAGTCAGGCAACTATGGATGAACGAAATAGACAGA
TCGCTGAGATAGGTGCCTCACTGATTAAGCATTGGTAACTGTCAGACCAAGTTTACTCATATATACTTTA
GATTGATTTAAAACTTCATTTTTAATTTAAAAGGATCTAGGTGAAGATCCTTTTTGATAATCTCATGACC
AAAATCCCTTAACGTGAGTTTTCGTTCCACTGAGCGTCAGACCCCGTAGAAAAGATCAAAGGATCTTCTT
GAGATCCTTTTTTTCTGCGCGTAATCTGCTGCTTGCAAACAAAAAAACCACCGCTACCAGCGGTGGTTTG
TTTGCCGGATCAAGAGCTACCAACTCTTTTTCCGAAGGTAACTGGCTTCAGCAGAGCGCAGATACCAAAT
ACTGTTCTTCTAGTGTAGCCGTAGTTAGGCCACCACTTCAAGAACTCTGTAGCACCGCCTACATACCTCG
CTCTGCTAATCCTGTTACCAGTGGCTGCTGCCAGTGGCGATAAGTCGTGTCTTACCGGGTTGGACTCAAG
ACGATAGTTACCGGATAAGGCGCAGCGGTCGGGCTGAACGGGGGGTTCGTGCACACAGCCCAGCTTGGAG
CGAACGACCTACACCGAACTGAGATACCTACAGCGTGAGCTATGAGAAAGCGCCACGCTTCCCGAAGGGA
GAAAGGCGGACAGGTATCCGGTAAGCGGCAGGGTCGGAACAGGAGAGCGCACGAGGGAGCTTCCAGGGGG
AAACGCCTGGTATCTTTATAGTCCTGTCGGGTTTCGCCACCTCTGACTTGAGCGTCGATTTTTGTGATGC
TCGTCAGGGGGGCGGAGCCTATGGAAAAACGCCAGCAACGCGGCCTTTTTACGGTTCCTGGCCTTTTGCT
GGCCTTTTGCTCACATGTTCTTTCCTGCGTTATCCCCTGCTTCTGTGGATAACCGTATTACCGCCTTTGA
GTGAGCTGATACCGCTCGCCGCAGCCGAACGACCGAGCGCAGCGAGTCAGTGAGCGAGGAAGCGGAAGAG
CGCCCAATACGCAAACCGCCTCTCCCCGCGCGTTGGCCGATTCATTAATGCAGCGGATCCAGACATGATA
AGATACATTGATGAGTTTGGACAAACCACAACTAGAATGCAGTGAAAAAAATGCTTTATTTGTGAAATTT
GTGATGCTATTGCTTTATTTGTAACCATTATAAGCTGCAATAAACAAGTTAGCTTTTTGCAAAAGCCTAG
GCCTCCAAAAAAGCCTCCTCACTACTTCTGGAATAGCTCAGAGGCCGAGGCGGCCTCGGCCTCTGCATAA
ATAAAAAAAATTAGTCAGCCATGGGGCGGAGAATGGGCGGAACTGGGCGGAGTTAGGGGCGGGATGGGCG
GAGTTAGGGGCGGGACTATGGTTGCTGACTAATTGAGATGCGGATCCGCTGGCACGACAGGTTTCCCGAC
TGGAAAGCGGGCAGTGAGCGCAACGCAATTAATGTGAGTTAGCTCACTCATTAGGCACCCCAGGCTTTAC
ACTTTATGCTTCCGGCTCGTATGTTGTGTGGAATTGTGAGCGGATAACAATTTCACACAGGAAACAGCTA
TGACCATGATTACGCCAAGCTTGGGCTGCAGGTCGAGGGATCTCCATAAGAGAAGAGGGACAGCTATGAC
TGGGAGTAGTCAGGAGAGGAGGAAAAATCTGGCTAGTAAAACATGTAAGGAAAATTTTAGGGATGTTAAA
GAAAAAAATAACACAAAACAAAATAT
Features (pLannotate 1.2.2; 29 found; start..end, strand, type, name):
    199..254     -  polyA_signal   β-globin poly(A) signal: rabbit β-globin polyadenylation signal (Gil and Proudfoot, 1987)
    340..475     -  LTR            3' LTR (ΔU3) (fragment): self-inactivating 3' long terminal repeat (LTR) from HIV-1
    477..545     -  CDS            nef (fragment): NEF_HV1Z2 - Experimental evidence at protein level: Swiss-Prot protein existence level 1. Extracellular Nef protein targets CD4(+) T-lymphocytes for apoptosis by interacting with CXCR4 surface receptors. From Human immunodeficiency virus type 1 group M subtype D (isolate Z2/CDC-Z34) (HIV-1).
    571..1245    -  CDS            ZNF384 (fragment): ZN384_HUMAN - Also known as CAGH1, CIZ, NMP4, TNRC1. Experimental evidence at protein level: Swiss-Prot protein existence level 1. Transcription factor that binds the consensus DNA sequence [GC]AAAAA. Seems to bind and regulate the promoters of MMP1, MMP3, MMP7 and COL1A1 (By similarity). From Homo sapiens (Human).
   1399..2115    -  CDS            mEGFP: mEGFP is a basic (constitutively fluorescent) green fluorescent protein published in 2002, derived from Aequorea victoria. It has moderate acid sensitivity.
   2129..2166    -  misc_feature   MCS (fragment): multiple cloning site
   2165..2181    -  promoter       tight TRE promoter (fragment): Tet-responsive promoter PTight, consisting of seven tet operator sequences followed by the minimal CMV promoter
   2197..2400    -  promoter       CMV promoter: human cytomegalovirus (CMV) immediate early promoter
   2401..2704    -  enhancer       CMV enhancer: human cytomegalovirus immediate early enhancer
   2772..2788    -  misc_feature   MCS (fragment): multiple cloning site
   2788..2813    -  CDS            Rev (fragment): human immunodeficiency virus 1 (HIV-1) Rev protein; rev; enhances nuclear export of unspliced and incompletely spliced viral mRNAs
   3190..3423    -  misc_feature   RRE: The Rev response element (RRE) of HIV-1 allows for Rev-dependent mRNA export from the nucleus to the cytoplasm.
   3557..3640    -  CDS            vif (fragment): VIF_HV1BR - Experimental evidence at protein level: Swiss-Prot protein existence level 1. Counteracts the innate antiviral activity of host APOBEC3F and APOBEC3G. Forms a complex with host APOBEC3F and APOBEC3G thus preventing the entry of these lethally hypermutating enzymes into progeny virions. Recruits an active E3 ubiquitin ligase complex composed of elongin BC, CUL5, and RBX2 to induce polyubiquitination of APOBEC3G and APOBEC3F. In turn, they are directed to the 26S proteasome for degradation. Vif interaction with APOBEC3G also blocks its cytidine deaminase activity in a proteasome-inde
   3783..3900    -  misc_feature   cPPT/CTS: central polypurine tract and central termination sequence of HIV-1
   4049..4408    -  CDS            HIV-1 gag (fragment): gag protein from human immunodeficiency virus 1; gag
   4392..4517    -  misc_feature   HIV-1 Ψ: packaging signal of human immunodeficiency virus type 1
   4564..4821    -  LTR            5' LTR (truncated): truncated 5' long terminal repeat (LTR) from HIV-1
   4823..5202    -  enhancer       CMV enhancer: human cytomegalovirus immediate early enhancer
   5233..5337    +  promoter       AmpR promoter: bla
   5338..6198    +  CDS            AmpR: β-lactamase; bla; confers resistance to ampicillin, carbenicillin, and related antibiotics
   6369..6957    +  rep_origin     ori: high-copy-number ColE1/pMB1/pBR322/pUC origin of replication
   7140..7194    +  CDS            lacI (fragment): lac repressor; lacI; The lac repressor binds to the lac operator to inhibit transcription in E. coli. This inhibition can be relieved by adding lactose or isopropyl-β-D-thiogalactopyranoside (IPTG).
   7196..7330    -  polyA_signal   SV40 poly(A) signal: SV40 polyadenylation signal
   7350..7485    -  rep_origin     SV40 ori: SV40 origin of replication
   7509..7531    -  promoter       SV40 promoter (fragment): SV40 enhancer and early promoter
   7538..7577    +  CDS            lacI (fragment): lac repressor; lacI; The lac repressor binds to the lac operator to inhibit transcription in E. coli. This inhibition can be relieved by adding lactose or isopropyl-β-D-thiogalactopyranoside (IPTG).
   7590..7611    +  protein_bind   CAP binding site: CAP binding activates transcription in the presence of cAMP. E. coli catabolite activator protein
   7626..7656    +  promoter       lac promoter: promoter for the E. coli lac operon
   7664..7680    +  protein_bind   lac operator: The lac repressor binds to the lac operator to inhibit transcription in E. coli. This inhibition can be relieved by adding lactose or isopropyl-β-D-thiogalactopyranoside (IPTG). lac repressor encoded by lacI
