[The description below was written by a language model from this plasmid's Addgene catalogue record and pLannotate feature annotations shown in this document.]
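Description:
CL20_mEGFP_FOidr_057 is a 7,866-nt plasmid built on the CL20 backbone and catalogued as a mammalian expression vector. Its feature table shows the architecture of a self-inactivating HIV-1-derived lentiviral transfer vector. In bacteria it is maintained through a high-copy ColE1/pUC-type origin and selected with ampicillin via the β-lactamase gene. The recorded growth strain is a recombination-deficient one, as is commonly chosen for plasmids carrying repeated LTR sequences. The viral portion comprises a CMV enhancer fused to a truncated 5' LTR, which allows Tat-independent production of the genomic RNA. It is followed by the Ψ packaging signal with a partial gag sequence, the cPPT/CTS element, the Rev response element for Rev-dependent nuclear export, and a ΔU3 3' LTR fragment followed by a rabbit β-globin polyadenylation signal. An SV40 origin and SV40 poly(A) signal, plus lac promoter/operator remnants, lie in the plasmid backbone.

Between the RRE and the 3' LTR sits the expression cassette, in which an internal CMV enhancer/promoter drives monomeric EGFP fused at the N terminus of the insert, FOidr_057. This insert is an unmutated intrinsically disordered region taken from the human oncogenic fusion protein EP300_ZNF384. The depositor comment suggests it spans residues 475–736 of the fusion. The annotation detects a ZNF384-derived coding fragment downstream of mEGFP, and an unannotated stretch between the two may correspond to the EP300-derived part, though the record does not confirm this. No mammalian selection marker is annotated. The stated purpose is to express the fluorescently tagged IDR in mammalian cells, and the associated publication concerns protein condensate formation and its links to RNA biology.
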