Addgene plasmid #244609: CL20_mEGFP_FOidr_057
Purpose: Express mEGFP-tagged intrinsically disordered protein (IDR), FOidr_057, derived from human fusion protein EP300_ZNF384
Depositing lab: Richard Kriwacki. Depositing organization: St. Jude Children's Research Hospital. Publication: Proteome-wide computational analyses reveal links between protein condensate formation and RNA biology. Maiti S, Tripathi S, Baggett DW, Phillips AH, Park CG, Wang J, Wahiduzzaman, Freyaldenhoven WT, Kinger S, Pioso BJ, Bollinger JC, Somjee R, Lang B, Babu MM, Kriwacki RW. Sci Adv. 2025 Dec 5;11(49):eady1420. doi: 10.1126/sciadv.ady1420. Epub 2025 Dec 3. PubMed 41337585.
Backbone
  Vector backbone: CL20
  Vector type: Mammalian Expression
Growth in bacteria
  Bacterial resistance: Ampicillin, 100 μg/mL
  Growth temperature: 37°C
  Growth strain: NEB Stable
  Copy number: High Copy
Gene/Insert
  Gene/Insert name: FOidr_057
  Species: H. sapiens (human)
  Mutation: Unmutated
  Tag / fusion protein: monomeric EGFP (N terminal on insert)
  Cloning method: Restriction Enzyme; 5′ cloning site Unknown (unknown if destroyed)
Terms and licenses: Academic/Nonprofit Terms; Industry Terms: Not Available to Industry
Depositor comments: EP300_ZNF384_475_736
How to cite: CL20_mEGFP_FOidr_057 was a gift from Richard Kriwacki (Addgene plasmid # 244609 ; http://n2t.net/addgene:244609 ; RRID:Addgene_244609)
